>Addgene plasmid #13254 | pLPC FLAG hRap1 delta MC | addgene partial sequence | sequence record 19722 | CMV-F 5'-CGCAAATGGGCGGTAGGCGTG-3'
GCAGAGCTCTCTGGCTACTAGAGAACCCACTGCTTACTGGCTTATCGAAATTAATACGACTCACTATAGG
GAGACCCAAGCTTGGTACCGAGCTCGGATCTGCCGCCACCATGGACTACAAAGACGATGACGATAAAGGA
TCTGCGGAGGCGTTGGATTTGGGCAAAGACCCCAACGGGCCCACCCATTCCTCGACTCTGTTCGTGAGGG
ACGACGGCAGCTCCATGTCCTTCTACGTGCGGCCCAGCCCGGCCAAGCGTCGGCTGTCGACGCTCATCCT
GCACGGCGGCGGCACCGTGTGCCGAGTGCAGGAGCCCGGGGCCGTGCTGCTGGCCCAGCCCGGGGAGGCG
CTGGCCGAGGCCTCGGGTGATTTCATCTCCACGCAGTACATCCTGGACTGCGTGGAGCGCAACGAGAGGC
TGGAGCTGGAGGCCTATCGGCTGGGCCCCGCCTCGGCGGCGGACACCGGCTCGGAAGCAAAGCCCGGGGC
CCTGGCCGAGGGCGCCGCGGAGCCGGAGCCGCAGCGGCACGCCGGATCCGTGGTGGATGAGAGCCCTCCT
GATTTTGAAATACATATAACTATGTGTGATGATGATCCACCCACACCTGAGGAAGACTCAGAAACACAGC
CTGATGAGGAGGAAGAAGAAGAAGAAGAAAAAGTTTCTCAACCAGAGGTGGGAGCTGCCATTAAGATCAT
TCGGCAGTTAATG
