[The description below was written by a language model from this plasmid's Addgene catalogue record.]
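Description:
pLPC FLAG hRap1 delta MC is a retroviral expression plasmid built on the pLPC backbone (about 5.7 kb without insert) for delivering a truncated form of human Rap1 into mammalian cells. It is propagated in E. coli as a high-copy plasmid under ampicillin selection, and it carries a puromycin marker so that transduced mammalian cells can be selected. As a retroviral vector it is meant to be packaged into virus particles that integrate the expression cassette into target cells, giving stable expression. The record does not list the promoter, the LTRs or other regulatory elements, and no feature table is provided, so these details cannot be confirmed here.

The insert is roughly 810 bp of the human TERF2IP gene (Repressor Activator Protein 1, a telomere-associated protein), cloned between BglII and EcoRI sites, both of which are retained. It encodes an internal deletion mutant comprising amino acids 2–131 joined to amino acids 265–399, so residues 132–264 are missing. The "delta MC" name presumably refers to the domains removed, but the record does not define it. The insert also carries an M5L point mutation. A FLAG epitope supplied by the backbone is fused to the N-terminus, allowing the mutant protein to be detected or immunoprecipitated with anti-FLAG antibodies.

The associated publication examines how Rap1 affects the length and heterogeneity of human telomeres. This suggests the construct was used as one of a set of deletion alleles, stably expressed in human cells to test which regions of Rap1 contribute to telomere length regulation.
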