Addgene plasmid #13254: pLPC FLAG hRap1 delta MC
Depositing lab: Titia de Lange. Depositing organization: Rockefeller University. Publication: Rap1 affects the length and heterogeneity of human telomeres. Li B, de Lange T. Mol Biol Cell. 2003 Dec . 14(12):5060-8. 10.1091/mbc.e03-06-0403 PubMed 14565979.
Backbone
  Vector backbone: pLPC
  Backbone size w/o insert (bp): 5700
  Vector type: Retroviral
  Selectable markers: Puromycin
Growth in bacteria
  Bacterial resistance: Ampicillin, 100 μg/mL
  Growth temperature: 37°C
  Growth strain: DH5alpha
  Copy number: High Copy
Gene/Insert
  Gene/Insert name: Repressor Activator Protein 1 delta MC (alt names: Rap1 delta MC; Rap1; 1092)
  Species: H. sapiens (human)
  Insert size (bp): 810
  Mutation: contains hRap1 aa2-131 + 265-399 and the point mutation M5L
  GenBank ID: AF262988
  Entrez Gene: TERF2IP (a.k.a. DRIP5, RAP1)
  Tag / fusion protein: FLAG (N terminal on backbone)
  Cloning method: Restriction Enzyme; 5′ cloning site BglII (not destroyed); 3′ cloning site EcoRI (not destroyed)
  Sequencing primers: 5′ TAGGCGTGTACGGTGGGA; 3′ CTTGCCAAACCTACAGGT
Terms and licenses: Academic/Nonprofit Terms; Industry Terms: Not Available to Industry
How to cite: pLPC FLAG hRap1 delta MC was a gift from Titia de Lange (Addgene plasmid # 13254 ; http://n2t.net/addgene:13254 ; RRID:Addgene_13254)
